Addgene plasmid #157375: pD649-HAsp-TNFRSF11B-COMP5AP-AviTag-9xHis
Purpose: Mammalian expression of secreted protein fused to COMP5AP-AviTag-9xHis.
Depositing lab: Chris Garcia. Depositing organization: Stanford University. Publication: A Human IgSF Cell-Surface Interactome Reveals a Complex Network of Protein-Protein Interactions. Wojtowicz WM, Vielmetter J, Fernandes RA, Siepe DH, Eastman CL, Chisholm GB, Cox S, Klock H, Anderson PW, Rue SM, Miller JJ, Glaser SM, Bragstad ML, Vance J, Lam AW, Lesley SA, Zinn K, Garcia KC. Cell. 2020 Aug 20;182(4):1027-1043.e17. doi: 10.1016/j.cell.2020.07.025. PubMed 32822567.
Backbone
  Vector backbone: pD649
  Backbone size w/o insert (bp): 7153
  Vector type: Mammalian Expression
Growth in bacteria
  Bacterial resistance: Ampicillin, 100 μg/mL
  Growth temperature: 37°C
  Growth strain: DH5alpha
  Copy number: High Copy
Gene/Insert
  Gene/Insert name: TNFRSF11B (alt name: TR11B)
  Species: H. sapiens (human)
  Insert size (bp): 1140
  Entrez Gene: TNFRSF11B (a.k.a. OCIF, OPG, PDB5, TR1)
  Promoter: CMV/SP6
  Tag / fusion protein: COMP5AP-AviTag-9xHis (C terminal on backbone)
  Cloning method: Restriction Enzyme; 5′ cloning site GCGGCCGC (not destroyed); 3′ cloning site GGCGCGCC (not destroyed)
  Sequencing primers: 5′ ATTTAGGTGACACTATAG; 3′ CGTCGCACTCCATCACGGTG
Resource information
  A portion of this plasmid was derived from a plasmid made by: synthesis by ThermoFisher
Terms and licenses: Academic/Nonprofit Terms; Industry Terms: Not Available to Industry
Depositor comments: Some plasmids in this collection may have an IS4-like element ISVsa5 family transposase upstream of the CMV promoter.
How to cite: pD649-HAsp-TNFRSF11B-COMP5AP-AviTag-9xHis was a gift from Chris Garcia (Addgene plasmid # 157375 ; http://n2t.net/addgene:157375 ; RRID:Addgene_157375)
