[The description below was written by a language model from this plasmid's Addgene catalogue record and pLannotate feature annotations shown in this document.]
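Description:
pD649-HAsp-TNFRSF11B-COMP5AP-AviTag-9xHis is a mammalian expression plasmid built on the pD649 backbone for producing a secreted, tagged form of human TNFRSF11B (osteoprotegerin, OPG), the soluble decoy receptor for RANKL. It is maintained in E. coli as a high-copy plasmid through a ColE1/pUC-type origin and selected with ampicillin via a full-length β-lactamase gene. The annotation also shows an SV40 early promoter/EM7 promoter cassette driving a puromycin N-acetyltransferase gene with an SV40 polyadenylation signal, which could in principle allow puromycin selection in mammalian cells, although the record does not describe that use. Short kanamycin-resistance, lacZα, ble and f1 ori matches are only fragments and are probably not functional.

Expression is driven by the CMV enhancer and promoter, followed by a fragment of CMV intron A. An SP6 promoter sits just upstream of the coding region. The open reading frame begins with a heterologous signal peptide, called HAsp in the name; the annotation tool matches part of it to an immunoglobulin heavy-chain signal sequence. The 1,140 bp TNFRSF11B insert follows, cloned between retained NotI and AscI sites and derived from synthesized DNA. It is fused at its C terminus to the backbone-encoded COMP5AP module: a segment of rat cartilage oligomeric matrix protein, known as a pentamerizing coiled coil, joined to human placental alkaline phosphatase. An AviTag for enzymatic biotinylation and a polyhistidine tag for affinity purification come next (9xHis by name, annotated as 8xHis), and a bGH polyadenylation signal terminates the transcript.

This design yields a multimeric, enzymatically detectable soluble protein suited to avidity-enhanced binding assays, consistent with its origin in a screen of human cell-surface protein interactions. The depositor notes that some plasmids in this collection may carry an IS4-like transposase insertion upstream of the CMV promoter, but no such element is annotated here.
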