Features (pLannotate 1.2.2; 24 found; start..end, strand, type, name):
    119..143     -  CDS            KanR (fragment): aminoglycoside phosphotransferase; aph(3')-Ia; confers resistance to kanamycin
    254..842     +  rep_origin     ori: high-copy-number ColE1/pMB1/pBR322/pUC origin of replication
   1067..1084    +  terminator     rrnB T2 terminator (fragment): transcription terminator T2 from the E. coli rrnB gene
   1109..1128    -  CDS            lacZα (fragment): LacZα fragment of β-galactosidase; lacZ fragment
   1584..1600    +  protein_bind   lac operator: The lac repressor binds to the lac operator to inhibit transcription in E. coli. This inhibition can be relieved by adding lactose or isopropyl-β-D-thiogalactopyranoside (IPTG). lac repressor encoded by lacI
   1843..2146    +  enhancer       CMV enhancer: human cytomegalovirus immediate early enhancer
   2147..2350    +  promoter       CMV promoter: human cytomegalovirus (CMV) immediate early promoter
   2486..2529    +  intron         CMV intron (fragment): modified intron A from human cytomegalovirus
   2581..2599    +  promoter       SP6 promoter: promoter for bacteriophage SP6 RNA polymerase
   2603..2640    +  CDS            IgH signal sequence (fragment): signal sequence from the mouse immunoglobulin heavy chain variable region
   2749..3888    +  CDS            TNFRSF11B (fragment): TR11B_HUMAN - Also known as OCIF, OPG. Experimental evidence at protein level: Swiss-Prot protein existence level 1. Acts as decoy receptor for TNFSF11/RANKL and thereby neutralizes its function in osteoclastogenesis. Inhibits the activation of osteoclasts and promotes osteoclast apoptosis in vitro. Bone homeostasis seems to depend on the local ratio between TNFSF11 and TNFRSF11B. May also play a role in preventing arterial calcification. May act as decoy receptor for TNFSF10/TRAIL and protect against apoptosis. TNFSF10/TRAIL binding blocks the inhibition of osteoclastogenesis. From Homo sapie
   3985..4164    +  CDS            Comp (fragment): COMP_RAT - Experimental evidence at protein level: Swiss-Prot protein existence level 1. May play a role in the structural integrity of cartilage via its interaction with other extracellular matrix proteins such as the collagens and fibronectin. Can mediate the interaction of chondrocytes with the cartilage extracellular matrix through interaction with cell surface integrin receptors. Could play a role in the pathogenesis of osteoarthritis. Potent suppressor of apoptosis in both primary chondrocytes and transformed cells. Suppresses apoptosis by blocking the activation of caspase-3 and by indu
   4152..5604    +  CDS            SEAP (fragment): secreted alkaline phosphatase from human placenta The natural enzyme has a C-terminal transmembrane sequence that is replaced by a GPI anchor.
   5629..5670    +  CDS            AviTag™ (fragment): peptide tag that allows for enzymatic biotinylation
   5674..5697    +  CDS            8xHis: 8xHis affinity tag
   5843..5954    +  polyA_signal   bGH poly(A) signal: bovine growth hormone polyadenylation signal
   5955..6063    +  rep_origin     f1 ori (fragment): f1 bacteriophage origin of replication; arrow indicates direction of (+) strand synthesis
   6077..6406    +  promoter       SV40 promoter: SV40 enhancer and early promoter
   6454..6501    +  promoter       EM7 promoter: synthetic bacterial promoter&nbsp
   6520..7119    +  CDS            PuroR (fragment): puromycin N-acetyltransferase; pac from Streptomyces; confers resistance to puromycin
   7129..7254    +  CDS            ble (fragment): BLE_KLEPN - Experimental evidence at protein level: Swiss-Prot protein existence level 1. Binding protein with a strong affinity to the bleomycin family of antibiotics. Binds to CL990; an antimitotic-antibiotic compound. From Klebsiella pneumoniae.
   7249..7370    +  polyA_signal   SV40 poly(A) signal: SV40 polyadenylation signal
   7423..8283    -  CDS            AmpR: β-lactamase; bla; confers resistance to ampicillin, carbenicillin, and related antibiotics
   8286..89      -  promoter       AmpR promoter (fragment) (across the origin): bla
>Addgene plasmid #157375 | pD649-HAsp-TNFRSF11B-COMP5AP-AviTag-9xHis | depositor full sequence | sequence record 303859 | Full Sequence
TTTCAATATTATTGAAGCATTTATCAGGGTTATTGTCTCATGAGCGGATACATATTTGAATGTATTTAGA
AAAATAAACAAATAGGGGTCAGTGTTACAACCAATTAACCAATTCTGAACATTATCGCGAGCCCATTTAT
ACCTGAATATGGCTCATAACACCCCTTGCTCATGACCAAAATCCCTTAACGTGAGTTACGCGCGCGTCGT
TCCACTGAGCGTCAGACCCCGTAGAAAAGATCAAAGGATCTTCTTGAGATCCTTTTTTTCTGCGCGTAAT
CTGCTGCTTGCAAACAAAAAAACCACCGCTACCAGCGGTGGTTTGTTTGCCGGATCAAGAGCTACCAACT
CTTTTTCCGAAGGTAACTGGCTTCAGCAGAGCGCAGATACCAAATACTGTTCTTCTAGTGTAGCCGTAGT
TAGCCCACCACTTCAAGAACTCTGTAGCACCGCCTACATACCTCGCTCTGCTAATCCTGTTACCAGTGGC
TGCTGCCAGTGGCGATAAGTCGTGTCTTACCGGGTTGGACTCAAGACGATAGTTACCGGATAAGGCGCAG
CGGTCGGGCTGAACGGGGGGTTCGTGCACACAGCCCAGCTTGGAGCGAACGACCTACACCGAACTGAGAT
ACCTACAGCGTGAGCTATGAGAAAGCGCCACGCTTCCCGAAGGGAGAAAGGCGGACAGGTATCCGGTAAG
CGGCAGGGTCGGAACAGGAGAGCGCACGAGGGAGCTTCCAGGGGGAAACGCCTGGTATCTTTATAGTCCT
GTCGGGTTTCGCCACCTCTGACTTGAGCGTCGATTTTTGTGATGCTCGTCAGGGGGGCGGAGCCTATGGA
AAAACGCCAGCAACGCGGCCTTTTTACGGTTCCTGGCCTTTTGCTGGCCTTTTGCTCACATGTTCTTTCC
TGCGTTATCCCCTGATTCTGTGGATAACCGTATTACCGCCTTTGAGTGAGCTGATACCGCTCGCCGCAGC
CGAACGACCGAGCGCAGCGAGTCAGTGAGCGAGGAAGCGGAAGGCGAGAGTAGGGAACTGCCAGGCATCA
AACTAAGCAGAAGGCCCCTGACGGATGGCCTTTTTGCGTTTCTACAAACTCTTTCTGTGTTGTAAAACGA
CGGCCAGTCTTAAGCTCGGGCCCCCTGGGCGGTTCTGATAACGAGTAATCGTTAATCCGCAAATAACGTA
AAAACCCGCTTCGGCGGGTTTTTTTATGGGGGGAGTTTAGGGAAAGAGCATTTGTCAGAATATTTAAGGG
CGCCTGTCACTTTGCTTGATATATGAGAATTATTTAACCTTATAAATGAGAAAAAAGCAACGCACTTTAA
ATAAGATACGTTGCTTTTTCGATTGATGAACACCTATAATTAAACTATTCATCTATTATTTATGATTTTT
TGTATATACAATATTTCTAGTTTGTTAAAGAGAATTAAGAAAATAAATCTCGAAAATAATAAAGGGAAAA
TCAGTTTTTGATATCAAAATTATACATGTCAACGATAATACAAAATATAATACAAACTATAAGATGTTAT
CAGTATTTATTATCATTTAGAATAAATTTTGTGTCGCCCTTAATTGTGAGCGGATAACAATTACGAGCTT
CATGCACAGTGGCGTTGACTCAATATTGGCCATTAGCCATATTATTCATTGGTTATATAGCATAAATCAA
TATTGGCTATTGGCCATTGCATACGTTGTATCTATATCATAATATGTACATTTATATTGGCTCATGTCCA
ATATGACCGCCATGTTGGCATTGATTATTGACTAGTTATTAATAGTAATCAATTACGGGGTCATTAGTTC
ATAGCCCATATATGGAGTTCCGCGTTACATAACTTACGGTAAATGGCCCGCCTGGCTGACCGCCCAACGA
CCCCCGCCCATTGACGTCAATAATGACGTATGTTCCCATAGTAACGCCAATAGGGACTTTCCATTGACGT
CAATGGGTGGAGTATTTACGGTAAACTGCCCACTTGGCAGTACATCAAGTGTATCATATGCCAAGTACGC
CCCCTATTGACGTCAATGACGGTAAATGGCCCGCCTGGCATTATGCCCAGTACATGACCTTATGGGACTT
TCCTACTTGGCAGTACATCTACGTATTAGTCATCGCTATTACCATGGTGATGCGGTTTTGGCAGTACATC
AATGGGCGTGGATAGCGGTTTGACTCACGGGGATTTCCAAGTCTCCACCCCATTGACGTCAATGGGAGTT
TGTTTTGGCACCAAAATCAACGGGACTTTCCAAAATGTCGTAACAACTCCGCCCCATTGACGCAAATGGG
CGGTAGGCGTGTACGGTGGGAGGTCTATATAAGCAGAGCTCGTTTAGTGAACCGTCAGATCGCCTGGAGA
CGCCATCCACGCTGTTTTGACCTCCATAGAAGACACCGGGACCGATCCAGCCTCCGCGGCCGGGAACGGT
GCATTGGAACGCGGATTCCCCGTGCCAAGAGTGACGTAAGTACCGCCTATAGAGTCTATAGGCCCACCCC
CTTGGCTTCGTTAGAACGCGGCTACAATTAATACATAACCTTATGTATCATACACATACGATTTAGGTGA
CACTATAGAATAACATCCACTTTGCCTTTCTCTCCACAGGTGTCCACTCCCAGGTCCAACTGCACCTCGG
TTCTATCGAAAACGCGCCTGCTAGCGCCACCATGAAGACCATCATTGCCCTGAGCTACATCTTCTGCCTG
GTGTTCGCTGCGGCCGCCGAAACATTCCCTCCAAAGTATCTGCACTACGACGAGGAAACCAGCCACCAGC
TGCTGTGCGATAAGTGTCCTCCTGGCACCTACCTGAAGCAGCACTGTACCGCCAAGTGGAAAACCGTGTG
CGCCCCTTGTCCTGACCACTACTACACCGATAGCTGGCACACCAGCGACGAGTGCCTGTACTGTAGCCCC
GTGTGCAAAGAACTGCAGTACGTGAAGCAAGAGTGCAACAGGACCCACAACAGAGTGTGCGAGTGCAAAG
AGGGCAGATACCTGGAAATCGAGTTCTGCCTGAAGCACAGAAGCTGCCCTCCAGGCTTTGGAGTGGTGCA
GGCTGGAACCCCTGAGCGGAACACAGTGTGCAAGAGATGCCCCGACGGCTTCTTCAGCAACGAGACAAGC
AGCAAGGCCCCTTGCCGGAAGCACACCAATTGCTCCGTGTTTGGCCTGCTGCTGACCCAGAAGGGAAACG
CCACACACGACAACATCTGCAGCGGCAACAGCGAGAGCACCCAGAAATGCGGCATCGACGTGACCCTGTG
CGAGGAAGCCTTCTTCAGATTCGCCGTGCCTACCAAGTTCACCCCTAACTGGCTGAGCGTGCTGGTGGAC
AATCTGCCCGGCACCAAAGTGAATGCCGAGAGCGTGGAACGGATCAAGAGACAGCACAGCTCCCAAGAGC
AGACCTTTCAGCTGCTGAAGCTGTGGAAGCACCAGAACAAGGACCAGGACATCGTGAAGAAGATCATCCA
GGATATCGACCTCTGCGAGAACAGCGTGCAGAGACACATCGGCCACGCCAACCTGACCTTTGAGCAGCTG
AGAAGCCTGATGGAAAGCCTGCCTGGCAAGAAAGTGGGCGCCGAGGACATCGAGAAAACCATCAAGGCCT
GCAAGCCCAGCGACCAGATCCTGAAACTGCTCAGCCTGTGGCGCATCAAGAACGGCGATCAGGATACCCT
GAAGGGCCTGATGCACGCCCTGAAACACAGCAAGACCTATCACTTCCCCAAGACCGTGACACAGAGCCTG
AAGAAAACAATCCGGTTCCTGCACTCCTTCACCATGTACAAGCTGTACCAGAAACTGTTCCTCGAGATGA
TCGGCAACCAGGTGCAGAGCGTGAAGATCAGCTGCCTTGGCGCGCCGGAAGATCAAGTTGATCCAAGATT
GATTGATGGCAAGGGCGGATCTCTGGAGGTGCTGTTCCAGGGACCAGGCGGAAGCGGCAATCCCGGCGGC
GATCTGGCCCCCCAGATGCTGCGCGAGCTGCAGGAGACCAATGCCGCCCTGCAGGACGTGCGCGAGCTGC
TGCGCCACCGCGTGAAGGAGATCACCTTCCTGAAGAACACCGTGATGGAGTGCGACGCCTGCGGTATGCA
GCCCTCTAGAGGCTCCGGCTCCATCATCCCAGTTGAGGAGGAGAACCCGGACTTCTGGAACCGCGAGGCA
GCCGAGGCCCTGGGTGCCGCCAAGAAGCTGCAGCCTGCACAGACAGCCGCCAAGAACCTCATCATCTTCC
TGGGCGATGGGATGGGGGTGTCTACGGTGACAGCTGCCAGGATCCTAAAAGGGCAGAAGAAGGACAAACT
GGGGCCTGAGATACCCCTGGCCATGGACCGCTTCCCATATGTGGCTCTGTCCAAGACATACAATGTAGAC
AAACATGTGCCAGACAGTGGAGCCACAGCCACGGCCTACCTGTGCGGGGTCAAGGGCAACTTCCAGACCA
TTGGCTTGAGTGCAGCCGCCCGCTTTAACCAGTGCAACACGACACGCGGCAACGAGGTCATCTCCGTGAT
GAATCGGGCCAAGAAAGCAGGGAAGTCAGTGGGAGTGGTAACCACCACACGAGTGCAGCACGCCTCGCCA
GCCGGCACCTACGCCCACACGGTGAACCGCAACTGGTACTCGGACGCCGACGTGCCTGCCTCGGCCCGCC
AGGAGGGGTGCCAGGACATCGCTACGCAGCTCATCTCCAACATGGACATTGACGTGATCCTAGGTGGAGG
CCGAAAGTACATGTTTCGCATGGGAACCCCAGACCCTGAGTACCCAGATGACTACAGCCAAGGTGGGACC
AGGCTGGACGGGAAGAATCTGGTGCAGGAATGGCTGGCGAAGCGCCAGGGTGCCCGGTATGTGTGGAACC
GCACTGAGCTCATGCAGGCTTCCCTGGACCCGTCTGTGACCCATCTCATGGGTCTCTTTGAGCCTGGAGA
CATGAAATACGAGATCCACCGAGACTCCACACTGGACCCCTCCCTGATGGAGATGACAGAGGCTGCCCTG
CGCCTGCTGAGCAGGAACCCCCGCGGCTTCTTCCTCTTCGTGGAGGGTGGTCGCATCGACCATGGTCATC
ATGAAAGCAGGGCTTACCGGGCACTGACTGAGACGATCATGTTCGACGACGCCATTGAGAGGGCGGGCCA
GCTCACCAGCGAGGAGGACACGCTGAGCCTCGTCACTGCCGACCACTCCCACGTCTTCTCCTTCGGAGGC
TACCCCCTGCGAGGGAGCTCCATCTTCGGGCTGGCCCCTGGCAAGGCCCGGGACAGGAAGGCCTACACGG
TCCTCCTATACGGAAACGGTCCAGGCTATGTGCTCAAGGACGGCGCCCGGCCGGATGTTACCGAGAGCGA
GAGCGGGAGCCCCGAGTATCGGCAGCAGTCAGCAGTGCCCCTGGACGAAGAGACCCACGCAGGCGAGGAC
GTGGCGGTGTTCGCGCGCGGCCCGCAGGCGCACCTGGTTCACGGCGTGCAGGAGCAGACCTTCATAGCGC
ACGTCATGGCCTTCGCCGCCTGCCTGGAGCCCTACACCGCCTGCGACCTGGCGCCCCCCGCCGGCACCAC
CGACGCCGCGCACCCGGGTGGCGGAGGACTGAACGACATCTTCGAGGCTCAGAAAATCGAATGGCACGAA
CATCACCATCACCATCACCATCACCATTAAGGCCGGCCTGTAGTCACTGGCACAACGCGTTACCCGGTAA
GCCAATCGGGTATACACGGTCGTCATACTGCAGACAGGGTTCTTCTACTTTGCAAGATAGTCTTGAGTAG
TAAAATAAATAGATAGAGAAAATCAGCCTCGACTGTGCCTTCTAGTTGCCAGCCATCTGTTGTTTGCCCC
TCCCCCGTGCCTTCCTTGACCCTGGAAGGTGCCACTCCCACTGTCCTTTCCTAATAAAATGAGGAAATTG
CATCACAACACTCAACCCTATCTCGGTCTATTCTTTTGATTTATAAGGGATTTTGCCGATTTCGGCCTAT
TGGTTAAAAAATGAGCTGATTTAACAAAAATTTAACGCGAATTAATTCTGTGGAATGTGTGTCAGTTAGG
GTGTGGAAAGTCCCCAGGCTCCCCAGCAGGCAGAAGTATGCAAAGCATGCATCTCAATTAGTCAGCAACC
AGGTGTGGAAAGTCCCCAGGCTCCCCAGCAGGCAGAAGTATGCAAAGCATGCATCTCAATTAGTCAGCAA
CCATAGTCCCGCCCCTAACTCCGCCCATCCCGCCCCTAACTCCGCCCAGTTCCGCCCATTCTCCGCCCCA
TGGCTGACTAATTTTTTTTATTTATGCAGAGGCCGAGGCCGCCTCTGCCTCTGAGCTATTCCAGAAGTAG
TGAGGAGGCTTTTTTGGAGGCCTAGGCTTTTGCAAAAAGCTCCCGGGAGCTTGTATATCCATTTTCGGAT
CTGATCAGCACGTGTTGACAATTAATCATCGGCATAGTATATCGGCATAGTATAATACGACAAGGTGAGG
AACTAAACCATGACCGAGTACAAGCCCACGGTGCGCCTCGCCACCCGCGACGACGTCCCCAGGGCCGTAC
GCACCCTCGCCGCCGCGTTCGCCGACTACCCCGCCACGCGCCACACCGTCGATCCGGACCGCCACATCGA
GCGGGTCACCGAGCTGCAAGAACTCTTCCTCACGCGCGTCGGGCTCGACATCGGCAAGGTGTGGGTCGCG
GACGACGGCGCCGCGGTGGCGGTCTGGACCACGCCGGAGAGCGTCGAAGCGGGGGCGGTGTTCGCCGAGA
TCGGCCCGCGCATGGCCGAGTTGAGCGGTTCCCGGCTGGCCGCGCAGCAACAGATGGAAGGCCTCCTGGC
GCCGCACCGGCCCAAGGAGCCCGCGTGGTTCCTGGCCACCGTCGGCGTCTCGCCCGACCACCAGGGCAAG
GGTCTGGGCAGCGCCGTCGTGCTCCCCGGAGTGGAGGCGGCCGAGCGCGCCGGGGTGCCCGCCTTCCTGG
AGACATCCGCGCCCCGCAACCTCCCCTTCTACGAGCGGCTCGGCTTCACCGTCACCGCCGACGTCGAGGT
GCCCGAAGGACCGCGCACCTGGTGCATGACCCGCAAGCCCGGTGCCTGACACGTGCTACGAGATTTCGAT
TCCACCGCCGCCTTCTATGAAAGGTTGGGCTTCGGAATCGTTTTCCGGGACGCCGGCTGGATGATCCTCC
AGCGCGGGGATCTCATGCTGGAGTTCTTCGCCCACCCCAACTTGTTTATTGCAGCTTATAATGGTTACAA
ATAAAGCAATAGCATCACAAATTTCACAAATAAAGCATTTTTTTCACTGCATTCTAGTTGTGGTTTGTCC
AAACTCATCAATGTATCTTATCATGTCTGTATACCGTCGACCTCTAGCTAGAGCTTGGCGTAATCATGGT
CATTACCAATGCTTAATCAGTGAGGCACCTATCTCAGCGATCTGTCTATTTCGTTCATCCATAGTTGCCT
GACTCCCCGTCGTGTAGATAACTACGATACGGGAGGGCTTACCATCTGGCCCCAGCGCTGCGATGATACC
GCGAGAACCACGCTCACCGGCTCCGGATTTATCAGCAATAAACCAGCCAGCCGGAAGGGCCGAGCGCAGA
AGTGGTCCTGCAACTTTATCCGCCTCCATCCAGTCTATTAATTGTTGCCGGGAAGCTAGAGTAAGTAGTT
CGCCAGTTAATAGTTTGCGCAACGTTGTTGCCATCGCTACAGGCATCGTGGTGTCACGCTCGTCGTTTGG
TATGGCTTCATTCAGCTCCGGTTCCCAACGATCAAGGCGAGTTACATGATCCCCCATGTTGTGCAAAAAA
GCGGTTAGCTCCTTCGGTCCTCCGATCGTTGTCAGAAGTAAGTTGGCCGCAGTGTTATCACTCATGGTTA
TGGCAGCACTGCATAATTCTCTTACTGTCATGCCATCCGTAAGATGCTTTTCTGTGACTGGTGAGTACTC
AACCAAGTCATTCTGAGAATAGTGTATGCGGCGACCGAGTTGCTCTTGCCCGGCGTCAATACGGGATAAT
ACCGCGCCACATAGCAGAACTTTAAAAGTGCTCATCATTGGAAAACGTTCTTCGGGGCGAAAACTCTCAA
GGATCTTACCGCTGTTGAGATCCAGTTCGATGTAACCCACTCGTGCACCCAACTGATCTTCAGCATCTTT
TACTTTCACCAGCGTTTCTGGGTGAGCAAAAACAGGAAGGCAAAATGCCGCAAAAAAGGGAATAAGGGCG
ACACGGAAATGTTGAATACTCATATTCTTCCTT
