>Addgene plasmid #157375 | pD649-HAsp-TNFRSF11B-COMP5AP-AviTag-9xHis | depositor partial sequence | sequence record 303860 | insert (secreted protein)
GAAACATTCCCTCCAAAGTATCTGCACTACGACGAGGAAACCAGCCACCAGCTGCTGTGCGATAAGTGTC
CTCCTGGCACCTACCTGAAGCAGCACTGTACCGCCAAGTGGAAAACCGTGTGCGCCCCTTGTCCTGACCA
CTACTACACCGATAGCTGGCACACCAGCGACGAGTGCCTGTACTGTAGCCCCGTGTGCAAAGAACTGCAG
TACGTGAAGCAAGAGTGCAACAGGACCCACAACAGAGTGTGCGAGTGCAAAGAGGGCAGATACCTGGAAA
TCGAGTTCTGCCTGAAGCACAGAAGCTGCCCTCCAGGCTTTGGAGTGGTGCAGGCTGGAACCCCTGAGCG
GAACACAGTGTGCAAGAGATGCCCCGACGGCTTCTTCAGCAACGAGACAAGCAGCAAGGCCCCTTGCCGG
AAGCACACCAATTGCTCCGTGTTTGGCCTGCTGCTGACCCAGAAGGGAAACGCCACACACGACAACATCT
GCAGCGGCAACAGCGAGAGCACCCAGAAATGCGGCATCGACGTGACCCTGTGCGAGGAAGCCTTCTTCAG
ATTCGCCGTGCCTACCAAGTTCACCCCTAACTGGCTGAGCGTGCTGGTGGACAATCTGCCCGGCACCAAA
GTGAATGCCGAGAGCGTGGAACGGATCAAGAGACAGCACAGCTCCCAAGAGCAGACCTTTCAGCTGCTGA
AGCTGTGGAAGCACCAGAACAAGGACCAGGACATCGTGAAGAAGATCATCCAGGATATCGACCTCTGCGA
GAACAGCGTGCAGAGACACATCGGCCACGCCAACCTGACCTTTGAGCAGCTGAGAAGCCTGATGGAAAGC
CTGCCTGGCAAGAAAGTGGGCGCCGAGGACATCGAGAAAACCATCAAGGCCTGCAAGCCCAGCGACCAGA
TCCTGAAACTGCTCAGCCTGTGGCGCATCAAGAACGGCGATCAGGATACCCTGAAGGGCCTGATGCACGC
CCTGAAACACAGCAAGACCTATCACTTCCCCAAGACCGTGACACAGAGCCTGAAGAAAACAATCCGGTTC
CTGCACTCCTTCACCATGTACAAGCTGTACCAGAAACTGTTCCTCGAGATGATCGGCAACCAGGTGCAGA
GCGTGAAGATCAGCTGCCTT
